Addgene plasmid #141552: TFORF0200
Purpose: Lentiviral vector for overexpressing the RFX3 transcription factor ORF with a unique 24-bp barcode. Barcodes facilitate identification of transcription factors in pooled screens.
Depositing lab: Feng Zhang. Depositing organization: Broad Institute. Publication: A transcription factor atlas of directed differentiation. Joung J, Ma S, Tay T, Geiger-Schuller KR, Kirchgatterer PC, Verdine VK, Guo B, Arias-Garcia MA, Allen WE, Singh A, Kuksenko O, Abudayyeh OO, Gootenberg JS, Fu Z, Macrae RK, Buenrostro JD, Regev A, Zhang F. Cell. 2023 Jan 5;186(1):209-229.e26. doi: 10.1016/j.cell.2022.11.026. PubMed 36608654.
Backbone
  Vector backbone: pLX_TRC317
  Backbone manufacturer: Broad Institute Genetic Perturbation Platform
  Backbone size w/o insert (bp): 8264
  Vector type: Mammalian Expression, Lentiviral
  Selectable markers: Puromycin
Growth in bacteria
  Bacterial resistance: Ampicillin, 100 μg/mL
  Growth temperature: 37°C
  Growth strain: NEB Stable
  Copy number: High Copy
Gene/Insert
  Gene/Insert name: RFX3
  Species: H. sapiens (human)
  Insert size (bp): 2225
  Entrez Gene: RFX3
  Promoter: EF1a
  Cloning method: Unknown
  Sequencing primers: 5′ GGGTGGAGACTGAAGTTAGGCCAG; 3′ CACATAGCGTAAAAGGAGCAACATAG
Terms and licenses: Academic/Nonprofit Terms; Industry Terms: Not Available to Industry
Depositor comments: NM_002919,ENST00000358730 . The transcription factor ORF portion of this plasmid was synthesized by Genewiz. Please test multiple small colonies in case of plasmid recombination. To make this collection available in a timely manner, a portion of this collection was not fully sequenced by Addgene. If an Addgene verified full plasmid sequence is not available, please contact us prior to placing an order to request the full sequence.
How to cite: TFORF0200 was a gift from Feng Zhang (Addgene plasmid # 141552 ; http://n2t.net/addgene:141552 ; RRID:Addgene_141552)
