[The description below was written by a language model from this plasmid's Addgene catalogue record and pLannotate feature annotations shown in this document.]
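Description:
TFORF0200 is a third-generation-style, self-inactivating lentiviral expression plasmid built on the pLX_TRC317 backbone and carrying the human RFX3 transcription factor open reading frame together with a unique 24-bp barcode. It belongs to a barcoded transcription factor ORF collection designed for pooled overexpression screens, where the barcode lets each factor be identified by sequencing without reading the whole ORF. In bacteria it is maintained through a high-copy ColE1/pUC-type origin and selected with ampicillin via β-lactamase. An f1 origin and remnants of a lac/lacZα cloning region with T7 and T3 promoters are also present in the backbone. The depositor notes that the plasmid can recombine during propagation and that the ORF portion was made by gene synthesis.

The viral cassette begins with an RSV promoter driving a truncated HIV-1 5' LTR, which makes genomic RNA production Tat-independent, followed by the Ψ packaging signal with a gag fragment and the Rev response element for nuclear export of the unspliced genome. Inside the transfer region, an SV40 early promoter/origin segment precedes the puromycin N-acetyltransferase gene, providing selection of transduced mammalian cells. A cPPT/CTS element that aids nuclear import follows. The EF-1α promoter then drives constitutive expression of RFX3, a regulator of ciliogenesis genes and endocrine pancreas differentiation. The annotation matches only part of the stated insert length to RFX3, and the barcode is not annotated separately. Downstream, a WPRE enhances transcript expression, and the ΔU3 3' LTR inactivates the viral promoter after integration. An SV40 polyadenylation signal lies beyond it. The 10,489-nt sequence agrees with the stated backbone plus insert sizes.
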