Features (pLannotate 1.2.2; 31 found; start..end, strand, type, name):
      5..231     +  promoter       RSV promoter: Rous sarcoma virus enhancer/promoter
    232..412     +  LTR            5' LTR (truncated): truncated 5' long terminal repeat (LTR) from HIV-1
    459..584     +  misc_feature   HIV-1 Ψ: packaging signal of human immunodeficiency virus type 1
    568..931     +  CDS            HIV-1 gag (fragment): gag protein from human immunodeficiency virus 1; gag
   1077..1310    +  misc_feature   RRE: The Rev response element (RRE) of HIV-1 allows for Rev-dependent mRNA export from the nucleus to the cytoplasm.
   1687..1713    +  CDS            Rev (fragment): human immunodeficiency virus 1 (HIV-1) Rev protein; rev; enhances nuclear export of unspliced and incompletely spliced viral mRNAs
   1720..1743    +  promoter       SV40 promoter (fragment): SV40 early promoter
   1744..1815    +  promoter       SV40 promoter (fragment): SV40 enhancer and early promoter
   1839..1974    +  rep_origin     SV40 ori: SV40 origin of replication
   2020..2616    +  CDS            PuroR (fragment): puromycin N-acetyltransferase; pac from Streptomyces; confers resistance to puromycin
   2665..2782    +  misc_feature   cPPT/CTS: central polypurine tract and central termination sequence of HIV-1
   2847..2913    +  CDS            small t antigen (fragment): SV40 (simian virus 40) small t antigen
   2920..4098    +  promoter       EF-1α promoter: strong constitutive promoter for human elongation factor EF-1α
   4115..6082    +  CDS            RFX3 (fragment): RFX3_HUMAN - Experimental evidence at protein level: Swiss-Prot protein existence level 1. Transcription factor required for ciliogenesis and islet cell differentiation during endocrine pancreas development. Essential for the differentiation of nodal monocilia and left-right asymmetry specification during embryogenesis. Required for the biogenesis of motile cilia by governing growth and beating efficiency of motile cells. Also required for ciliated ependymal cell differentiation. Regulates the expression of genes involved in ciliary assembly (DYNC2LI1, FOXJ1 and BBS4) and genes involved in cil
   6251..6304    +  promoter       U6 promoter (fragment): RNA polymerase III promoter for human U6 snRNA
   6346..6934    +  misc_feature   WPRE: woodchuck hepatitis virus posttranscriptional regulatory element
   6985..7004    +  misc_feature   cPPT/CTS (fragment): central polypurine tract and central termination sequence of HIV-1
   7006..7239    +  LTR            3' LTR (ΔU3): self-inactivating 3' long terminal repeat (LTR) from HIV-1
   7317..7438    +  polyA_signal   SV40 poly(A) signal: SV40 polyadenylation signal
   7478..7613    +  rep_origin     SV40 ori: SV40 origin of replication
   7634..7652    -  promoter       T7 promoter: promoter for bacteriophage T7 RNA polymerase
   7660..7815    +  CDS            lacZα (fragment): LacZα fragment of β-galactosidase; lacZ fragment
   7820..8248    +  rep_origin     f1 ori (sequence partly withheld): f1 bacteriophage origin of replication; arrow indicates direction of (+) strand synthesis
   8301..8405    +  promoter       AmpR promoter: bla
   8406..9266    +  CDS            AmpR: β-lactamase; bla; confers resistance to ampicillin, carbenicillin, and related antibiotics
   9437..10025   +  rep_origin     ori: high-copy-number ColE1/pMB1/pBR322/pUC origin of replication
  10208..10300   +  CDS            lacI (fragment): lac repressor; lacI; The lac repressor binds to the lac operator to inhibit transcription in E. coli. This inhibition can be relieved by adding lactose or isopropyl-β-D-thiogalactopyranoside (IPTG).
  10313..10334   +  protein_bind   CAP binding site: CAP binding activates transcription in the presence of cAMP. E. coli catabolite activator protein
  10349..10379   +  promoter       lac promoter: promoter for the E. coli lac operon
  10387..10403   +  protein_bind   lac operator: The lac repressor binds to the lac operator to inhibit transcription in E. coli. This inhibition can be relieved by adding lactose or isopropyl-β-D-thiogalactopyranoside (IPTG). lac repressor encoded by lacI
  10448..10466   +  promoter       T3 promoter: promoter for bacteriophage T3 RNA polymerase
>Addgene plasmid #141552 | TFORF0200 | depositor full sequence | sequence record 276792 | Full Sequence
TTAATGTAGTCTTATGCAATACTCTTGTAGTCTTGCAACATGGTAACGATGAGTTAGCAACATGCCTTAC
AAGGAGAGAAAAAGCACCGTGCATGCCGATTGGTGGAAGTAAGGTGGTACGATCGTGCCTTATTAGGAAG
GCAACAGACGGGTCTGACATGGATTGGACGAACCACTGAATTGCCGCATTGCAGAGATATTGTATTTAAG
TGCCTAGCTCGATACATAAACGGGTCTCTCTGGTTAGACCAGATCTGAGCCTGGGAGCTCTCTGGCTAAC
TAGGGAACCCACTGCTTAAGCCTCAATAAAGCTTGCCTTGAGTGCTTCAAGTAGTGTGTGCCCGTCTGTT
GTGTGACTCTGGTAACTAGAGATCCCTCAGACCCTTTTAGTCAGTGTGGAAAATCTCTAGCAGTGGCGCC
CGAACAGGGACTTGAAAGCGAAAGGGAAACCAGAGGAGCTCTCTCGACGCAGGACTCGGCTTGCTGAAGC
GCGCACGGCAAGAGGCGAGGGGCGGCGACTGGTGAGTACGCCAAAAATTTTGACTAGCGGAGGCTAGAAG
GAGAGAGATGGGTGCGAGAGCGTCAGTATTAAGCGGGGGAGAATTAGATCGCGATGGGAAAAAATTCGGT
TAAGGCCAGGGGGAAAGAAAAAATATAAATTAAAACATATAGTATGGGCAAGCAGGGAGCTAGAACGATT
CGCAGTTAATCCTGGCCTGTTAGAAACATCAGAAGGCTGTAGACAAATACTGGGACAGCTACAACCATCC
CTTCAGACAGGATCAGAAGAACTTAGATCATTATATAATACAGTAGCAACCCTCTATTGTGTGCATCAAA
GGATAGAGATAAAAGACACCAAGGAAGCTTTAGACAAGATAGAGGAAGAGCAAAACAAAAGTAAGACCAC
CGCACAGCAAGCGGCCGCTGATCTTCAGACCTGGAGGAGGAGATATGAGGGACAATTGGAGAAGTGAATT
ATATAAATATAAAGTAGTAAAAATTGAACCATTAGGAGTAGCACCCACCAAGGCAAAGAGAAGAGTGGTG
CAGAGAGAAAAAAGAGCAGTGGGAATAGGAGCTTTGTTCCTTGGGTTCTTGGGAGCAGCAGGAAGCACTA
TGGGCGCAGCGTCAATGACGCTGACGGTACAGGCCAGACAATTATTGTCTGGTATAGTGCAGCAGCAGAA
CAATTTGCTGAGGGCTATTGAGGCGCAACAGCATCTGTTGCAACTCACAGTCTGGGGCATCAAGCAGCTC
CAGGCAAGAATCCTGGCTGTGGAAAGATACCTAAAGGATCAACAGCTCCTGGGGATTTGGGGTTGCTCTG
GAAAACTCATTTGCACCACTGCTGTGCCTTGGAATGCTAGTTGGAGTAATAAATCTCTGGAACAGATTTG
GAATCACACGACCTGGATGGAGTGGGACAGAGAAATTAACAATTACACAAGCTTAATACACTCCTTAATT
GAAGAATCGCAAAACCAGCAAGAAAAGAATGAACAAGAATTATTGGAATTAGATAAATGGGCAAGTTTGT
GGAATTGGTTTAACATAACAAATTGGCTGTGGTATATAAAATTATTCATAATGATAGTAGGAGGCTTGGT
AGGTTTAAGAATAGTTTTTGCTGTACTTTCTATAGTGAATAGAGTTAGGCAGGGATATTCACCATTATCG
TTTCAGACCCACCTCCCAACCCCGAGGGGACCCATGCATTGCATCTCAATTAGTCAGCAACCAGGTGTGG
AAAGTCCCCAGGCTCCCCAGCAGGCAGAAGTATGCAAAGCATGCGTCTCAATTAGTCAGCAACCATAGTC
CCGCCCCTAACTCCGCCCATCCCGCCCCTAACTCCGCCCAGTTCCGCCCATTCTCCGCCCCATGGCTGAC
TAATTTTTTTTATTTATGCAGAGGCCGAGGCCGCCTCGGCCTCTGAGCTATTCCAGAAGTAGTGAGGAGG
CTTTTTTGGAGGCCTAGGCTTTTGCAAAAAGCTTTCTAGAGGTACCACCGGAGCTTACCATGACCGAGTA
CAAGCCCACGGTGCGCCTCGCCACCCGCGACGACGTCCCCAGGGCCGTACGCACCCTCGCCGCCGCGTTC
GCCGACTACCCCGCCACGCGCCACACCGTCGATCCGGACCGCCACATCGAGCGGGTCACCGAGCTGCAAG
AACTCTTCCTCACGCGCGTCGGGCTCGACATCGGCAAGGTGTGGGTCGCGGACGACGGCGCCGCCGTGGC
GGTCTGGACCACGCCGGAGAGCGTCGAAGCGGGGGCGGTGTTCGCCGAGATCGGCCCGCGCATGGCCGAG
TTGAGCGGTTCCCGGCTGGCCGCGCAGCAACAGATGGAAGGCCTCCTGGCGCCGCACCGGCCCAAGGAGC
CCGCGTGGTTCCTGGCCACCGTCGGCGTCTCGCCCGACCACCAGGGCAAGGGTCTGGGCAGCGCCGTCGT
GCTCCCCGGAGTGGAGGCGGCCGAGCGCGCCGGGGTGCCCGCCTTCCTGGAGACCTCCGCGCCCCGCAAC
CTCCCCTTCTACGAGCGGCTCGGCTTCACCGTCACCGCCGACGTCGAGGTGCCCGAAGGACCGCGCACCT
GGTGCATGACCCGCAAGCCCGGTGCCAGTTAACGAATTCTAGATCTTGAGACAAATGGCAGTATTCATCC
ACAATTTTAAAAGAAAAGGGGGGATTGGGGGGTACAGTGCAGGGGAAAGAATAGTAGACATAATAGCAAC
AGACATACAAACTAAAGAATTACAAAAACAAATTACAAAAATTCAAAATTTTCGGGTTTATTACAGGGAC
AGCAGAGATCCACTTTGGCGCCGGCTCGAGGCCTGCAGGTGCAAAGATGGATAAAGTTTTAAACAGAGAG
GAATCTTTGCAGCTAATGGACCTTCTAGGTCTTGAAAGGAGTGGGAATTGGCTCCGGTGCCCGTCAGTGG
GCAGAGCGCACATCGCCCACAGTCCCCGAGAAGTTGGGGGGAGGGGTCGGCAATTGAACCGGTGCCTAGA
GAAGGTGGCGCGGGGTAAACTGGGAAAGTGATGTCGTGTACTGGCTCCGCCTTTTTCCCGAGGGTGGGGG
AGAACCGTATATAAGTGCAGTAGTCGCCGTGAACGTTCTTTTTCGCAACGGGTTTGCCGCCAGAACACAG
GTAAGTGCCGTGTGTGGTTCCCGCGGGCCTGGCCTCTTTACGGGTTATGGCCCTTGCGTGCCTTGAATTA
CTTCCACCTGGCTGCAGTACGTGATTCTTGATCCCGAGCTTCGGGTTGGAAGTGGGTGGGAGAGTTCGAG
GCCTTGCGCTTAAGGAGCCCCTTCGCCTCGTGCTTGAGTTGAGGCCTGGCCTGGGCGCTGGGGCCGCCGC
GTGCGAATCTGGTGGCACCTTCGCGCCTGTCTCGCTGCTTTCGATAAGTCTCTAGCCATTTAAAATTTTT
GATGACCTGCTGCGACGCTTTTTTTCTGGCAAGATAGTCTTGTAAATGCGGGCCAAGATCTGCACACTGG
TATTTCGGTTTTTGGGGCCGCGGGCGGCGACGGGGCCCGTGCGTCCCAGCGCACATGTTCGGCGAGGCGG
GGCCTGCGAGCGCGGCCACCGAGAATCGGACGGGGGTAGTCTCAAGCTGGCCGGCCTGCTCTGGTGCCTG
GCCTCGCGCCGCCGTGTATCGCCCCGCCCTGGGCGGCAAGGCTGGCCCGGTCGGCACCAGTTGCGTGAGC
GGAAAGATGGCCGCTTCCCGGCCCTGCTGCAGGGAGCTCAAAATGGAGGACGCGGCGCTCGGGAGAGCGG
GCGGGTGAGTCACCCACACAAAGGAAAAGGGCCTTTCCGTCCTCAGCCGTCGCTTCATGTGACTCCACGG
AGTACCGGGCGCCGTCCAGGCACCTCGATTAGTTCTCGAGCTTTTGGAGTACGTCGTCTTTAGGTTGGGG
GGAGGGGTTTTATGCGATGGAGTTTCCCCACACTGAGTGGGTGGAGACTGAAGTTAGGCCAGCTTGGCAC
TTGATGTAATTCTCCTTGGAATTTGCCCTTTTTGAGTTTGGATCTTGGTTCATTCTCAAGCCTCAGACAG
TGGTTCAAAGTTTTTTTCTTCCATTTCAGGTGTCGTGAGGCTAGCACCGCCACCATGCAGACATCAGAGA
CTGGGTCGGACACAGGCTCGACAGTGACCTTACAAACATCTGTGGCTAGTCAAGCAGCAGTGCCTACGCA
GGTGGTACAGCAAGTACCAGTACAACAACAGGTACAGCAGGTACAGACTGTGCAGCAGGTACAACATGTC
TATCCCGCTCAGGTGCAGTATGTGGAAGGAAGCGATACTGTCTATACCAATGGAGCAATCCGAACAACAA
CGTATCCTTACACAGAGACACAGATGTACAGCCAAAATACTGGAGGGAATTACTTTGATACTCAAGGGAG
TTCCGCCCAGGTGACTACCGTGGTCTCATCCCACAGTATGGTGGGCACTGGTGGGATTCAGATGGGCGTC
ACAGGAGGACAACTCATCAGCAGCTCTGGAGGAACCTATCTGATCGGCAACTCAATGGAGAATTCTGGTC
ACTCAGTGACACACACAACTCGGGCCTCCCCAGCGACAATTGAAATGGCGATTGAGACGCTGCAAAAGTC
TGACGGTCTGTCCACTCACAGAAGCTCTCTTCTCAACAGCCATCTCCAGTGGCTGTTGGACAATTATGAG
ACAGCAGAAGGAGTGAGCCTTCCCAGAAGCACTCTGTACAACCACTACCTTCGACACTGTCAGGAACACA
AACTGGACCCAGTCAATGCTGCCTCTTTTGGAAAATTAATAAGATCAATTTTTATGGGGCTACGAACCAG
GAGATTGGGCACTAGAGGAAACTCCAAATACCACTACTATGGGATTCGTGTCAAGCCAGATTCCCCTCTT
AATCGTCTGCAAGAAGACATGCAGTATATGGCTATGAGACAACAACCCATGCAACAGAAACAAAGGTACA
AGCCTATGCAGAAAGTGGATGGGGTTGCAGATGGTTTCACAGGAAGTGGTCAACAGACAGGCACATCTGT
TGAGCAAACTGTAATTGCCCAAAGCCAACATCATCAACAGTTTTTAGATGCATCTCGAGCACTTCCAGAG
TTTGGAGAAGTTGAAATCTCTTCTCTGCCAGATGGTACTACCTTTGAGGATATCAAGTCACTGCAGAGTC
TTTATAGAGAGCACTGTGAGGCAATATTGGACGTTGTTGTGAATCTTCAATTTAGCCTGATAGAAAAATT
GTGGCAAACATTCTGGCGCTATTCTCCCTCTACTCCAACTGATGGCACTACCATTACCGAATCGAGCAAT
CTGAGTGAAATAGAAAGTCGACTTCCGAAAGCAAAGCTGATAACTCTGTGCAAACATGAGTCTATCCTGA
AATGGATGTGTAACTGTGACCATGGGATGTACCAGGCTTTGGTGGAGATTCTCATCCCCGACGTCCTTAG
ACCTATTCCTAGTGCCTTGACCCAAGCCATTCGAAATTTTGCAAAAAGCCTTGAAGGTTGGCTTTCCAAT
GCCATGAACAATATTCCACAGAGAATGATACAAACCAAGGTTGCCGCTGTAAGTGCCTTTGCCCAGACTC
TGCGAAGATACACGTCGCTTAATCACCTGGCCCAGGCAGCTCGTGCAGTGCTTCAGAACACTTCCCAAAT
CAACCAGATGCTTAGTGACCTCAACCGTGTCGACTTTGCCAATGTCCAGGAGCAGGCTTCCTGGGTGTGC
CAGTGTGATGACAACATGGTTCAGAGACTAGAAACAGACTTCAAGATGACTCTTCAGCAGCAGAGCACCC
TGGAGCAGTGGGCTGCGTGGCTTGACAATGTGATGATGCAAGCACTGAAACCCTATGAAGGAAGACCCAG
TTTTCCTAAAGCCGCCAGGCAGTTTCTGCTAAAATGGTCTTTCTACAGCTCAATGGTTATTCGGGACTTA
ACCTTACGCAGTGCTGCTAGCTTTGGCTCCTTCCACCTGATCCGTCTACTCTACGACGAATATATGTTTT
ACTTAGTAGAACATCGTGTTGCTCAGGCAACAGGAGAGACTCCTATAGCAGTCATGGGCGAGGTAAGAGA
GGCTGAAAGAGCTGTGACCCACTGGGTTATTAAAAATAAGCCAGAATTACACTTCAGTCTAAATACATTA
TTGATTAAAACCATGGTTCCTAACCAAGTCAGCCTCAGAGCCAGGAGGGACTGTGGAGTTATTGCAAGAG
TTCCTTAGTAATGAACTAGTCCGTAACTTGAAAGTATTTCGATTTCTTGGCTTTATATATCTTGTGGAAA
GGACGACCGTGGAGGCGGCTGTGTGCGAAGACGCGTTAAGTCGACAATCAACCTCTGGATTACAAAATTT
GTGAAAGATTGACTGGTATTCTTAACTATGTTGCTCCTTTTACGCTATGTGGATACGCTGCTTTAATGCC
TTTGTATCATGCTATTGCTTCCCGTATGGCTTTCATTTTCTCCTCCTTGTATAAATCCTGGTTGCTGTCT
CTTTATGAGGAGTTGTGGCCCGTTGTCAGGCAACGTGGCGTGGTGTGCACTGTGTTTGCTGACGCAACCC
CCACTGGTTGGGGCATTGCCACCACCTGTCAGCTCCTTTCCGGGACTTTCGCTTTCCCCCTCCCTATTGC
CACGGCGGAACTCATCGCCGCCTGCCTTGCCCGCTGCTGGACAGGGGCTCGGCTGTTGGGCACTGACAAT
TCCGTGGTGTTGTCGGGGAAATCATCGTCCTTTCCTTGGCTGCTCGCCTGTGTTGCCACCTGGATTCTGC
GCGGGACGTCCTTCTGCTACGTCCCTTCGGCCCTCAATCCAGCGGACCTTCCTTCCCGCGGCCTGCTGCC
GGCTCTGCGGCCTCTTCCGCGTCTTCGCCTTCGCCCTCAGACGAGTCGGATCTCCCTTTGGGCCGCCTCC
CCGCGTCGACTTTAAGACCAATGACTTACAAGGCAGCTGTAGATCTTAGCCACTTTTTAAAAGAAAAGGG
GGGACTGGAAGGGCTAATTCACTCCCAACGAAGACAAGATCTGCTTTTTGCTTGTACTGGGTCTCTCTGG
TTAGACCAGATCTGAGCCTGGGAGCTCTCTGGCTAACTAGGGAACCCACTGCTTAAGCCTCAATAAAGCT
TGCCTTGAGTGCTTCAAGTAGTGTGTGCCCGTCTGTTGTGTGACTCTGGTAACTAGAGATCCCTCAGACC
CTTTTAGTCAGTGTGGAAAATCTCTAGCAGTACGTATAGTAGTTCATGTCATCTTATTATTCAGTATTTA
TAACTTGCAAAGAAATGAATATCAGAGAGTGAGAGGAACTTGTTTATTGCAGCTTATAATGGTTACAAAT
AAAGCAATAGCATCACAAATTTCACAAATAAAGCATTTTTTTCACTGCATTCTAGTTGTGGTTTGTCCAA
ACTCATCAATGTATCTTATCATGTCTGGCTCTAGCTATCCCGCCCCTAACTCCGCCCATCCCGCCCCTAA
CTCCGCCCAGTTCCGCCCATTCTCCGCCCCATGGCTGACTAATTTTTTTTATTTATGCAGAGGCCGAGGC
CGCCTCGGCCTCTGAGCTATTCCAGAAGTAGTGAGGAGGCTTTTTTGGAGGCCTAGGGACGTACCCAATT
CGCCCTATAGTGAGTCGTATTACGCGCGCTCACTGGCCGTCGTTTTACAACGTCGTGACTGGGAAAACCC
TGGCGTTACCCAACTTAATCGCCTTGCAGCACATCCCCCTTTCGCCAGCTGGCGTAATAGCGAAGAGGCC
CGCACCGATCGCCCTTCCCAACAGTTGCGCAGCCTGAATGGCGAATGGG
[124 nt withheld, positions 7820-7943]
C
[91 nt withheld, positions 7945-8035]
A
[49 nt withheld, positions 8037-8085]
CCTTTGACGTTGGAGTCCACGTTCTTT
[37 nt withheld, positions 8113-8149]
ACCCTATCTCGGTCTATTCTTTTGATTTATAAGGGATTTTGCCGATTTCGGCCTATTGGTTAAAAAATGA
GCTGATTTAACAAAAATTTAACGCGAATTTTAACAAAATATTAACGCTTACAATTTAGGTGGCACTTTTC
GGGGAAATGTGCGCGGAACCCCTATTTGTTTATTTTTCTAAATACATTCAAATATGTATCCGCTCATGAG
ACAATAACCCTGATAAATGCTTCAATAATATTGAAAAAGGAAGAGTATGAGTATTCAACATTTCCGTGTC
GCCCTTATTCCCTTTTTTGCGGCATTTTGCCTTCCTGTTTTTGCTCACCCAGAAACGCTGGTGAAAGTAA
AAGATGCTGAAGATCAGTTGGGTGCACGAGTGGGTTACATCGAACTGGATCTCAACAGCGGTAAGATCCT
TGAGAGTTTTCGCCCCGAAGAACGTTTTCCAATGATGAGCACTTTTAAAGTTCTGCTATGTGGCGCGGTA
TTATCCCGTATTGACGCCGGGCAAGAGCAACTCGGTCGCCGCATACACTATTCTCAGAATGACTTGGTTG
AGTACTCACCAGTCACAGAAAAGCATCTTACGGATGGCATGACAGTAAGAGAATTATGCAGTGCTGCCAT
AACCATGAGTGATAACACTGCGGCCAACTTACTTCTGACAACGATCGGAGGACCGAAGGAGCTAACCGCT
TTTTTGCACAACATGGGGGATCATGTAACTCGCCTTGATCGTTGGGAACCGGAGCTGAATGAAGCCATAC
CAAACGACGAGCGTGACACCACGATGCCTGTAGCAATGGCAACAACGTTGCGCAAACTATTAACTGGCGA
ACTACTTACTCTAGCTTCCCGGCAACAATTAATAGACTGGATGGAGGCGGATAAAGTTGCAGGACCACTT
CTGCGCTCGGCCCTTCCGGCTGGCTGGTTTATTGCTGATAAATCTGGAGCCGGTGAGCGTGGGTCTCGCG
GTATCATTGCAGCACTGGGGCCAGATGGTAAGCCCTCCCGTATCGTAGTTATCTACACGACGGGGAGTCA
GGCAACTATGGATGAACGAAATAGACAGATCGCTGAGATAGGTGCCTCACTGATTAAGCATTGGTAACTG
TCAGACCAAGTTTACTCATATATACTTTAGATTGATTTAAAACTTCATTTTTAATTTAAAAGGATCTAGG
TGAAGATCCTTTTTGATAATCTCATGACCAAAATCCCTTAACGTGAGTTTTCGTTCCACTGAGCGTCAGA
CCCCGTAGAAAAGATCAAAGGATCTTCTTGAGATCCTTTTTTTCTGCGCGTAATCTGCTGCTTGCAAACA
AAAAAACCACCGCTACCAGCGGTGGTTTGTTTGCCGGATCAAGAGCTACCAACTCTTTTTCCGAAGGTAA
CTGGCTTCAGCAGAGCGCAGATACCAAATACTGTTCTTCTAGTGTAGCCGTAGTTAGGCCACCACTTCAA
GAACTCTGTAGCACCGCCTACATACCTCGCTCTGCTAATCCTGTTACCAGTGGCTGCTGCCAGTGGCGAT
AAGTCGTGTCTTACCGGGTTGGACTCAAGACGATAGTTACCGGATAAGGCGCAGCGGTCGGGCTGAACGG
GGGGTTCGTGCACACAGCCCAGCTTGGAGCGAACGACCTACACCGAACTGAGATACCTACAGCGTGAGCT
ATGAGAAAGCGCCACGCTTCCCGAAGGGAGAAAGGCGGACAGGTATCCGGTAAGCGGCAGGGTCGGAACA
GGAGAGCGCACGAGGGAGCTTCCAGGGGGAAACGCCTGGTATCTTTATAGTCCTGTCGGGTTTCGCCACC
TCTGACTTGAGCGTCGATTTTTGTGATGCTCGTCAGGGGGGCGGAGCCTATGGAAAAACGCCAGCAACGC
GGCCTTTTTACGGTTCCTGGCCTTTTGCTGGCCTTTTGCTCACATGTTCTTTCCTGCGTTATCCCCTGAT
TCTGTGGATAACCGTATTACCGCCTTTGAGTGAGCTGATACCGCTCGCCGCAGCCGAACGACCGAGCGCA
GCGAGTCAGTGAGCGAGGAAGCGGAAGAGCGCCCAATACGCAAACCGCCTCTCCCCGCGCGTTGGCCGAT
TCATTAATGCAGCTGGCACGACAGGTTTCCCGACTGGAAAGCGGGCAGTGAGCGCAACGCAATTAATGTG
AGTTAGCTCACTCATTAGGCACCCCAGGCTTTACACTTTATGCTTCCGGCTCGTATGTTGTGTGGAATTG
TGAGCGGATAACAATTTCACACAGGAAACAGCTATGACCATGATTACGCCAAGCGCGCAATTAACCCTCA
CTAAAGGGAACAAAAGCTGGAGCTGCAAGC
