>Addgene plasmid #141552 | TFORF0200 | depositor partial sequence | sequence record 276793 | Insert
ACCGCCACCATGCAGACATCAGAGACTGGGTCGGACACAGGCTCGACAGTGACCTTACAAACATCTGTGG
CTAGTCAAGCAGCAGTGCCTACGCAGGTGGTACAGCAAGTACCAGTACAACAACAGGTACAGCAGGTACA
GACTGTGCAGCAGGTACAACATGTCTATCCCGCTCAGGTGCAGTATGTGGAAGGAAGCGATACTGTCTAT
ACCAATGGAGCAATCCGAACAACAACGTATCCTTACACAGAGACACAGATGTACAGCCAAAATACTGGAG
GGAATTACTTTGATACTCAAGGGAGTTCCGCCCAGGTGACTACCGTGGTCTCATCCCACAGTATGGTGGG
CACTGGTGGGATTCAGATGGGCGTCACAGGAGGACAACTCATCAGCAGCTCTGGAGGAACCTATCTGATC
GGCAACTCAATGGAGAATTCTGGTCACTCAGTGACACACACAACTCGGGCCTCCCCAGCGACAATTGAAA
TGGCGATTGAGACGCTGCAAAAGTCTGACGGTCTGTCCACTCACAGAAGCTCTCTTCTCAACAGCCATCT
CCAGTGGCTGTTGGACAATTATGAGACAGCAGAAGGAGTGAGCCTTCCCAGAAGCACTCTGTACAACCAC
TACCTTCGACACTGTCAGGAACACAAACTGGACCCAGTCAATGCTGCCTCTTTTGGAAAATTAATAAGAT
CAATTTTTATGGGGCTACGAACCAGGAGATTGGGCACTAGAGGAAACTCCAAATACCACTACTATGGGAT
TCGTGTCAAGCCAGATTCCCCTCTTAATCGTCTGCAAGAAGACATGCAGTATATGGCTATGAGACAACAA
CCCATGCAACAGAAACAAAGGTACAAGCCTATGCAGAAAGTGGATGGGGTTGCAGATGGTTTCACAGGAA
GTGGTCAACAGACAGGCACATCTGTTGAGCAAACTGTAATTGCCCAAAGCCAACATCATCAACAGTTTTT
AGATGCATCTCGAGCACTTCCAGAGTTTGGAGAAGTTGAAATCTCTTCTCTGCCAGATGGTACTACCTTT
GAGGATATCAAGTCACTGCAGAGTCTTTATAGAGAGCACTGTGAGGCAATATTGGACGTTGTTGTGAATC
TTCAATTTAGCCTGATAGAAAAATTGTGGCAAACATTCTGGCGCTATTCTCCCTCTACTCCAACTGATGG
CACTACCATTACCGAATCGAGCAATCTGAGTGAAATAGAAAGTCGACTTCCGAAAGCAAAGCTGATAACT
CTGTGCAAACATGAGTCTATCCTGAAATGGATGTGTAACTGTGACCATGGGATGTACCAGGCTTTGGTGG
AGATTCTCATCCCCGACGTCCTTAGACCTATTCCTAGTGCCTTGACCCAAGCCATTCGAAATTTTGCAAA
AAGCCTTGAAGGTTGGCTTTCCAATGCCATGAACAATATTCCACAGAGAATGATACAAACCAAGGTTGCC
GCTGTAAGTGCCTTTGCCCAGACTCTGCGAAGATACACGTCGCTTAATCACCTGGCCCAGGCAGCTCGTG
CAGTGCTTCAGAACACTTCCCAAATCAACCAGATGCTTAGTGACCTCAACCGTGTCGACTTTGCCAATGT
CCAGGAGCAGGCTTCCTGGGTGTGCCAGTGTGATGACAACATGGTTCAGAGACTAGAAACAGACTTCAAG
ATGACTCTTCAGCAGCAGAGCACCCTGGAGCAGTGGGCTGCGTGGCTTGACAATGTGATGATGCAAGCAC
TGAAACCCTATGAAGGAAGACCCAGTTTTCCTAAAGCCGCCAGGCAGTTTCTGCTAAAATGGTCTTTCTA
CAGCTCAATGGTTATTCGGGACTTAACCTTACGCAGTGCTGCTAGCTTTGGCTCCTTCCACCTGATCCGT
CTACTCTACGACGAATATATGTTTTACTTAGTAGAACATCGTGTTGCTCAGGCAACAGGAGAGACTCCTA
TAGCAGTCATGGGCGAGGTAAGAGAGGCTGAAAGAGCTGTGACCCACTGGGTTATTAAAAATAAGCCAGA
ATTACACTTCAGTCTAAATACATTATTGATTAAAACCATGGTTCCTAACCAAGTCAGCCTCAGAGCCAGG
AGGGACTGTGGAGTTATTGCAAGAGTTCCTTAGTAATGAACTAGTCCGTAACTTGAAAGTATTTCGATTT
CTTGGCTTTATATATCTTGTGGAAAGGACGACCGTGGAGGCGGCTGTGTGCGAAG
