>Addgene plasmid #141552 | TFORF0200 | depositor partial sequence | sequence record 276794 | Barcode
CCGTGGAGGCGGCTGTGTGCGAAG
