>Addgene plasmid #141552 | TFORF0200 | addgene partial sequence | sequence record 319926 | WPRE-R 5'-CATAGCGTAAAAGGAGCAACA-3'
TTTTGTAATCCAGAGGTTGATTGTCGACTTAACGCGTCTTCGCACACAGCCGCCTCCACGGTCGTCCTTT
CCACAAGATATATAAAGCCAAGAAATCGAAATACTTTCAAGTTACGGACTAGTTCATTACTAAGGAACTC
TTGCAATAACTCCACAGTCCCTCCTGGCTCTGAGGCTGACTTGGTTAGGAACCATGGTTTTAATCAATAA
TGTATTTAGACTGAAGTGTAATTCTGGCTTATTTTTAATAACCCAGTGGGTCACAGCTCTTTCAGCCTCT
CTTACCTCGCCCATGACTGCTATAGGAGTCTCTCCTGTTGCCTGAGCAACACGATGTTCTACTAAGTAAA
ACATATATTCGTCGTAGAGTAGACGGATCAGGTGGAAGGAGCCAAAGCTAGCAGCACTGCGTAAGGTTAA
GTCCCGAATAACCATTGAGCTGTAGAAAGACCATTTTAGCAGAAACTGCCTGGCGGCTTTAGGAAAACTG
GGTCTTCCTTCATAGGGTTTCAGTGCTTGCATCATCACATTGTCAAGCCACGCAGCCCACTGCTCCAGGG
TGCTCTGCTGCTGAAGAGTCATCTTGAAGTCTGTTTCTAGTCTCTGAACCATGTTGTCATCACACTGGCA
CACCCAGGAAGCCTGCTCCTGGACATTGGCAAAGTCGACACGGTTGAGGTCACTAAGCATCTGGTTGATT
TGGGAAGTGTTCTGAAGCACTGCACGAGCTGCCTGG
